>Addgene plasmid #237881 | pAG CMV Empty Puro | addgene full sequence | sequence record 469912 | Addgene NGS Result
GTTGGGAAGGGCGATCGGTGCGGGCCTCTTCGCTATTACGCCAGCTGGCGAAAGGGGGATGTGCTGCAAG
GCGATTAAGTTGGGTAACGCCAGGGTTTTCCCAGTCACGACGTTGTAAAACGACGGCCAGTGAGCGCGCG
TAATACGACTCACTATAGGGCGAATGGGTACCGGACCCCCCCTCGAGGTCGACGGTATCGGGGGCATGCT
TAATTAAGTGATGCGGTTTTGGCAGTACATCAATGGGCGTGGATAGCGGTTTGACTCACGGGGATTTCCA
AGTCTCCACCCCATTGACGTCAATGGGAGTTTGTTTTGGCACCAAAATCAACGGGACTTTCCAAAATGTC
GTAACAACTCCGCCCCATTGACGCAAATGGGCGGTAGGCGTGTACGGTGGGAGGTCTATATAAGCAGAGC
TTCTAGAGGTTTAGTGAACCGTCAGATCCGCTAGCGCTACCGGTCGCCACCATGTTCGAAGGCGCGCCGC
GATCGCGGGCCCGATATCTGATCACTCGAGGGCCGGCCATGCATGGATCCGGCGCAACAAACTTCTCTCT
GCTGAAACAAGCCGGAGATGTCGAAGAGAATCCTGGACCGATGACCGAGTACAAGCCCACGGTGCGCCTC
GCCACCCGCGACGACGTCCCCAGGGCCGTACGCACCCTCGCCGCCGCGTTCGCCGACTACCCCGCCACGC
GCCACACCGTCGATCCGGACCGCCACATCGAGCGGGTCACCGAGCTGCAAGAACTCTTCCTCACGCGCGT
CGGGCTCGACATCGGCAAGGTGTGGGTCGCGGACGACGGCGCAGCGGTGGCGGTCTGGACCACGCCGGAG
AGCGTCGAAGCGGGGGCGGTGTTCGCCGAGATCGGCCCGCGCATGGCCGAGTTGAGCGGTTCCCGGCTGG
CCGCGCAGCAACAGATGGAAGGCCTCCTGGCACCGCACCGGCCCAAGGAGCCCGCGTGGTTCCTGGCCAC
CGTCGGCGTCTCGCCCGACCACCAGGGCAAGGGTCTGGGCAGCGCCGTCGTGCTCCCCGGAGTGGAGGCG
GCCGAGCGCGCCGGGGTGCCCGCCTTCCTGGAGACCTCCGCGCCCCGCAACCTCCCCTTCTACGAGCGGC
TCGGCTTCACCGTCACCGCCGACGTCGAGGTGCCCGAAGGACCGCGCACCTGGTGCATGACCCGCAAGCC
CGGTGCCTGAACGCGTGTAGTAGTTCAAGTCATCTTATTATTCAGTATTTATAACTTGCAAAGAAATGAA
TATCAGAGAGTGAGAGGTGTACAAACTTGTTTATTGCAGCTTATAATGGTTACAAATAAAGCAATAGCAT
CACAAATTTCACAAATAAAGCATTTTTTTCACTGCATTCTAGTTGTGGTTTGTCCAAACTCATCAATGTA
TCTTAACTAGTGGCGCCAAGCCGAATTCTGCAGATATCCATCACACTGGCGGCCGCTCGACTAGAGCGGC
CGCCACCGCGGTGGAGCTCCAGCTTTTGTTCCCTTTAGTGAGGGTTAATTGCGCGCTTGGCGTAATCATG
GTCATAGCTGTTTCCTGTGTGAAATTGTTATCCGCTCACAATTCCACACAACATACGAGCCGGAAGCATA
AAGTGTAAAGCCTGGGGTGCCTAATGAGTGAGCTAACTCACATTAATTGCGTTGCGCTCACTGCCCGCTT
TCCAGTCGGGAAACCTGTCGTGCCAGCTGCATTAATGAATCGGCCAACGCGCGGGGAGAGGCGGTTTGCG
TATTGGGCGCTCTTCCGCTTCCTCGCTCACTGACTCGCTGCGCTCGGTCGTTCGGCTGCGGCGAGCGGTA
TCAGCTCACTCAAAGGCGGTAATACGGTTATCCACAGAATCAGGGGATAACGCAGGAAAGAACATGTGAG
CAAAAGGCCAGCAAAAGGCCAGGAACCGTAAAAAGGCCGCGTTGCTGGCGTTTTTCCATAGGCTCCGCCC
CCCTGACGAGCATCACAAAAATCGACGCTCAAGTCAGAGGTGGCGAAACCCGACAGGACTATAAAGATAC
CAGGCGTTTCCCCCTGGAAGCTCCCTCGTGCGCTCTCCTGTTCCGACCCTGCCGCTTACCGGATACCTGT
CCGCCTTTCTCCCTTCGGGAAGCGTGGCGCTTTCTCATAGCTCACGCTGTAGGTATCTCAGTTCGGTGTA
GGTCGTTCGCTCCAAGCTGGGCTGTGTGCACGAACCCCCCGTTCAGCCCGACCGCTGCGCCTTATCCGGT
AACTATCGTCTTGAGTCCAACCCGGTAAGACACGACTTATCGCCACTGGCAGCAGCCACTGGTAACAGGA
TTAGCAGAGCGAGGTATGTAGGCGGTGCTACAGAGTTCTTGAAGTGGTGGCCTAACTACGGCTACACTAG
AAGAACAGTATTTGGTATCTGCGCTCTGCTGAAGCCAGTTACCTTCGGAAAAAGAGTTGGTAGCTCTTGA
TCCGGCAAACAAACCACCGCTGGTAGCGGTGGTTTTTTTGTTTGCAAGCAGCAGATTACGCGCAGAAAAA
AAGGATCTCAAGAAGATCCTTTGATCTTTTCTACGGGGTCTGACGCTCAGTGGAACGAAAACTCACGTTA
AGGGATTTTGGTCATGAGATTATCAAAAAGGATCTTCACCTAGATCCTTTTAAATTAAAAATGAAGTTTT
AAATCAATCTAAAGTATATATGAGTAAACTTGGTCTGACAGTTACCAATGCTTAATCAGTGAGGCACCTA
TCTCAGCGATCTGTCTATTTCGTTCATCCATAGTTGCCTGACTCCCCGTCGTGTAGATAACTACGATACG
GGAGGGCTTACCATCTGGCCCCAGTGCTGCAATGATACCGCGAGACCCACGCTCACCGGCTCCAGATTTA
TCAGCAATAAACCAGCCAGCCGGAAGGGCCGAGCGCAGAAGTGGTCCTGCAACTTTATCCGCCTCCATCC
AGTCTATTAATTGTTGCCGGGAAGCTAGAGTAAGTAGTTCGCCAGTTAATAGTTTGCGCAACGTTGTTGC
CATTGCTACAGGCATCGTGGTGTCACGCTCGTCGTTTGGTATGGCTTCATTCAGCTCCGGTTCCCAACGA
TCAAGGCGAGTTACATGATCCCCCATGTTGTGCAAAAAAGCGGTTAGCTCCTTCGGTCCTCCGATCGTTG
TCAGAAGTAAGTTGGCCGCAGTGTTATCACTCATGGTTATGGCAGCACTGCATAATTCTCTTACTGTCAT
GCCATCCGTAAGATGCTTTTCTGTGACTGGTGAGTACTCAACCAAGTCATTCTGAGAATAGTGTATGCGG
CGACCGAGTTGCTCTTGCCCGGCGTCAATACGGGATAATACCGCGCCACATAGCAGAACTTTAAAAGTGC
TCATCATTGGAAAACGTTCTTCGGGGCGAAAACTCTCAAGGATCTTACCGCTGTTGAGATCCAGTTCGAT
GTAACCCACTCGTGCACCCAACTGATCTTCAGCATCTTTTACTTTCACCAGCGTTTCTGGGTGAGCAAAA
ACAGGAAGGCAAAATGCCGCAAAAAAGGGAATAAGGGCGACACGGAAATGTTGAATACTCATACTCTTCC
TTTTTCAATATTATTGAAGCATTTATCAGGGTTATTGTCTCATGAGCGGATACATATTTGAATGTATTTA
GAAAAATAAACAAATAGGGGTTCCGCGCACATTTCCCCGAAAAGTGCCACCTAAATTGTAAGCGTTAATA
TTTTGTTAAAATTCGCGTTAAATTTTTGTTAAATCAGCTCATTTTTTAACCAATAGGCCGAAATCGGCAA
AATCCCTTATAAATCAAAAGAATAGACCGAGATAGGGT
[37 nt withheld, positions 3819-3855]
AAAGAACGTGGACTCCAACGTCAAAGG
[49 nt withheld, positions 3883-3931]
T
[91 nt withheld, positions 3933-4023]
G
[124 nt withheld, positions 4025-4148]
CCCATTCGCCATTCAGGCTGCGCAACT
Features (pLannotate 1.2.2; 17 found; start..end, strand, type, name):
    141..159     +  promoter       T7 promoter: promoter for bacteriophage T7 RNA polymerase
    167..200     -  misc_feature   MCS (fragment): pBluescript multiple cloning site
    218..421     +  promoter       CMV promoter: human cytomegalovirus (CMV) immediate early promoter
    429..448     +  promoter       TRE3GV promoter (fragment): 3rd-generation Tet-responsive promoter that can be activated by binding of Tet-On® 3G, optimized for retroviral and lentiviral vectors
    601..1200    +  CDS            PuroR (fragment): puromycin N-acetyltransferase; pac from Streptomyces; confers resistance to puromycin
   1284..1405    +  polyA_signal   SV40 poly(A) signal: SV40 polyadenylation signal
   1461..1489    -  misc_feature   MCS (fragment): pBluescript multiple cloning site
   1502..1520    -  promoter       T3 promoter: promoter for bacteriophage T3 RNA polymerase
   1565..1581    -  protein_bind   lac operator: The lac repressor binds to the lac operator to inhibit transcription in E. coli. This inhibition can be relieved by adding lactose or isopropyl-β-D-thiogalactopyranoside (IPTG). lac repressor encoded by lacI
   1589..1619    -  promoter       lac promoter: promoter for the E. coli lac operon
   1634..1655    -  protein_bind   CAP binding site: CAP binding activates transcription in the presence of cAMP. E. coli catabolite activator protein
   1668..1760    -  CDS            lacI (fragment): lac repressor; lacI; The lac repressor binds to the lac operator to inhibit transcription in E. coli. This inhibition can be relieved by adding lactose or isopropyl-β-D-thiogalactopyranoside (IPTG).
   1943..2531    -  rep_origin     ori: high-copy-number ColE1/pMB1/pBR322/pUC origin of replication
   2702..3562    -  CDS            AmpR: β-lactamase; bla; confers resistance to ampicillin, carbenicillin, and related antibiotics
   3563..3667    -  promoter       AmpR promoter: bla
   3720..4148    -  rep_origin     f1 ori (sequence partly withheld): f1 bacteriophage origin of replication; arrow indicates direction of (+) strand synthesis
   4153..133     -  CDS            lacZα (fragment) (across the origin): LacZα fragment of β-galactosidase; lacZ fragment
