[The description below was written by a language model from this plasmid's Addgene catalogue record and pLannotate feature annotations shown in this document.]
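Description:
pAG CMV Empty Puro is an empty mammalian expression backbone of 4,175 bp from the pAG vector series, intended for restriction-enzyme cloning of untagged proteins downstream of a CMV promoter. Its bacterial portion resembles a pBluescript-type phagemid. It has a high-copy ColE1/pUC origin of replication, a β-lactamase gene with its own promoter for ampicillin selection in E. coli, and an f1 origin that can support single-stranded DNA production. There are also remnants of the lacZα region, including the lac promoter, lac operator, CAP binding site and a short lacI fragment. T7 and T3 phage promoters and fragments of the pBluescript multiple cloning site flank the mammalian cassette, marking where that cassette was placed within the original polylinker.

The annotated mammalian cassette runs in a single orientation. The human cytomegalovirus immediate early promoter comes first, followed by a very short match annotated as a TRE3GV fragment, which probably reflects shared minimal-promoter sequence rather than a functional Tet-responsive element. After an unannotated gap of about 150 bp comes a puromycin N-acetyltransferase coding sequence, and then an SV40 polyadenylation signal. No separate promoter for the puromycin marker, and no IRES or 2A element, is annotated. The record therefore does not state how PuroR expression is coupled to an inserted gene, or exactly where the cloning sites lie, although the gap between the promoter and PuroR is the likely location. Puromycin resistance allows selection of transfected mammalian cells, including enrichment for stable expressers. The plasmid serves as a general-purpose starting vector for strong constitutive expression of a gene of interest without added epitope or fluorescent tags.
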