Addgene plasmid #237881: pAG CMV Empty Puro
Purpose: (Empty Backbone) Empty mammalian expression plasmid for cloning untagged proteins
Depositing lab: Meghan Rego & Addgene Research Program. Depositing organization: Addgene.
Backbone
  Vector backbone: pAG
  Backbone manufacturer: Addgene
  Backbone size (bp): 4175
  Vector type: Mammalian Expression
  Promoter: CMV
  Selectable markers: Puromycin
Growth in bacteria
  Bacterial resistance: Ampicillin, 100 μg/mL
  Growth temperature: 30°C
  Growth strain: NEB Stable
  Copy number: High Copy
Gene/Insert
  Cloning method: Restriction Enzyme
  Sequencing primers: 5′ KS primer
Terms and licenses: Academic/Nonprofit Terms; Industry Terms
How to cite: pAG CMV Empty Puro was a gift from Meghan Rego & Addgene Research Program (Addgene plasmid # 237881 ; http://n2t.net/addgene:237881 ; RRID:Addgene_237881)
